>Addgene plasmid #194879 | pAAV-GfaABC1D-eGFP-2A-mCherry_YDA | addgene full sequence | sequence record 386188 | Addgene NGS Result
CCTGCAGGCAGCTGCGCGCTCGCTCGCTCACTGAGGCCGCCCGGGCGTCGGGCGACCTTTGGTCGCCCGG
CCTCAGTGAGCGAGCGAGCGCGCAGAGAGGGAGTGGCCAACTCCATCACTAGGGGTTCCTGCGGCCGCAC
GCGTAGATCTAACATATCCTGGTGTGGAGTAGGGGACGCTGCTCTGACAGAGGCTCGGGGGCCTGAGCTG
GCTCTGTGAGCTGGGGAGGAGGCAGACAGCCAGGCCTTGTCTGCAAGCAGACCTGGCAGCATTGGGCTGG
CCGCCCCCCAGGGCCTCCTCTTCATGCCCAGTGAATGACTCACCTTGGCACAGACACAATGTTCGGGGTG
GGCACAGTGCCTGCTTCCCGCCGCACCCCAGCCCCCCTCAAATGCCTTCCGAGAAGCCCATTGAGCAGGG
GGCTTGCATTGCACCCCAGCCTGACAGCCTGGCATCTTGGGATAAAAGCAGCACAGCCCCCTAGGGGCTG
CCCTTGCTGTGTGGCGCCACCGGCGGTGGAGAACAAGGCTCTATTCAGCCTGTGCCCAGGAAAGGGGATC
AGGGGATGCCCAGGCATGGACAGTGGGTGGCAGGGGGGGAGAGGAGGGCTGTCTGCTTCCCAGAAGTCCA
AGGACACAAATGGGTGAGGGGAGAGCTCACCGGTCGCCACCATGGTGAGCAAGGGCGAGGAGCTGTTCAC
CGGGGTGGTGCCCATCCTGGTCGAGCTGGACGGCGACGTAAACGGCCACAAGTTCAGCGTGTCCGGCGAG
GGCGAGGGCGATGCCACCTACGGCAAGCTGACCCTGAAGTTCATCTGCACCACCGGCAAGCTGCCCGTGC
CCTGGCCCACCCTCGTGACCACCCTGACCTACGGCGTGCAGTGCTTCAGCCGCTACCCCGACCACATGAA
GCAGCACGACTTCTTCAAGTCCGCCATGCCCGAAGGCTACGTCCAGGAGCGCACCATCTTCTTCAAGGAC
GACGGCAACTACAAGACCCGCGCCGAGGTGAAGTTCGAGGGCGACACCCTGGTGAACCGCATCGAGCTGA
AGGGCATCGACTTCAAGGAGGACGGCAACATCCTGGGGCACAAGCTGGAGTACAACTACAACAGCCACAA
CGTCTATATCATGGCCGACAAGCAGAAGAACGGCATCAAGGTGAACTTCAAGATCCGCCACAACATCGAG
GACGGCAGCGTGCAGCTCGCCGACCACTACCAGCAGAACACCCCCATCGGCGACGGCCCCGTGCTGCTGC
CCGACAACCACTACCTGAGCACCCAGTCCGCCCTGAGCAAAGACCCCAACGAGAAGCGCGATCACATGGT
CCTGCTGGAGTTCGTGACCGCCGCCGGGATCACTCTCGGCATGGACGAGCTGTACAAGTCCGGACTCAGA
TCTCGAGCTCAAGCTTCGAATTCTGCAGTCGACCTCGAGGGCAGAGGAAGTCTTCTAACATGCGGTGACG
TGGAGGAGAATCCCGGCCCTGAATTCATGGCAAGGAGCAAGGGCGAGGAGGATAACATGGCCATCATCAA
GGAGTTCATGCGCTTCAAGGTGCACATGGAGGGCTCCGTGAACGGCCACGAGTTCGAGATCGAGGGCGAG
GGCGAGGGCCGCCCCTACGAGGGCACCCAGACCGCCAAGCTGAAGGTGACCAAGGGTGGCCCCCTGCCCT
TCGCCTGGGACATCCTGTCCCCTCAGTTCATGTACGGCTCCAAGGCCTACGTGAAGCACCCCGCCGACAT
CCCCGACTACTTGAAGCTGTCCTTCCCCGAGGGCTTCAAGTGGGAGCGCGTGATGAACTTCGAGGACGGC
GGCGTGGTGACCGTGACCCAGGACTCCTCCCTGCAGGACGGCGAGTTCATCTACAAGGTGAAGCTGCGCG
GCACCAACTTCCCCTCCGACGGCCCCGTAATGCAGAAGAAGACCATGGGCTGGGAGGCCTCCTCCGAGCG
GATGTACCCCGAGGACGGCGCCCTGAAGGGCGAGATCAAGCAGAGGCTGAAGCTGAAGGACGGCGGCCAC
TACGACGCTGAGGTCAAGACCACCTACAAGGCCAAGAAGCCCGTGCAGCTGCCCGGCGCCTACAACGTCA
ACATCAAGTTGGACATCACCTCCCACAACGAGGACTACACCATCGTGGAACAGTACGAACGCGCCGAGGG
CCGCCACTCCACCGGCGGCATGGACGAGCTGTACAAGTCTAGAACTAGTGGATCCAAGGGAAAAATAAAC
TTAGATCATAGTGGAGCCTATGTTGCACAGTTTGAAGTAGCCTGGGATGAAGTTTCAGCTGACAAAGAAG
GAAATGAAGTTTTAACTCATAAAACATGGGATGGAAATTATCAATGGAAAACAGCTCACTATTCAACAGT
AATACCTCTTGAAGCTAATGCAAGAAATATAAGAATAAAAGCAAGAGAGTGTACAGGCCTTTGGTGGGAA
TGGTGGAGAGATGTTATAAGTGAATATGATGTTCCATTAACAAATAATATAAATGTTTCAATATGGGGAA
CAACTTTATACCCTGGATCTAGTATTACTTACAATTAAGCGGCCGCCACCGCGGTGGAGCTCAAGCACTC
CATGTAGGCTAGCGATATCAAGCTTATCGATAATCAACCTCTGGATTACAAAATTTGTGAAAGATTGACT
GGTATTCTTAACTATGTTGCTCCTTTTACGCTATGTGGATACGCTGCTTTAATGCCTTTGTATCATGCTA
TTGCTTCCCGTATGGCTTTCATTTTCTCCTCCTTGTATAAATCCTGGTTGCTGTCTCTTTATGAGGAGTT
GTGGCCCGTTGTCAGGCAACGTGGCGTGGTGTGCACTGTGTTTGCTGACGCAACCCCCACTGGTTGGGGC
ATTGCCACCACCTGTCAGCTCCTTTCCGGGACTTTCGCTTTCCCCCTCCCTATTGCCACGGCGGAACTCA
TCGCCGCCTGCCTTGCCCGCTGCTGGACAGGGGCTCGGCTGTTGGGCACTGACAATTCCGTGGTGTTGTC
GGGGAAATCATCGTCCTTTCCTTGGCTGCTCGCCTATGTTGCCACCTGGATTCTGCGCGGGACGTCCTTC
TGCTACGTCCCTTCGGCCCTCAATCCAGCGGACCTTCCTTCCCGCGGCCTGCTGCCGGCTCTGCGGCCTC
TTCCGCGTCTTCGCCTTCGCCCTCAGACGAGTCGGATCTCCCTTTGGGCCGCCTCCCCGCATCGATACCG
AGCGCTGCTCGAGAGATCTACGGGTGGCATCCCTGTGACCCCTCCCCAGTGCCTCTCCTGGCCCTGGAAG
TTGCCACTCCAGTGCCCACCAGCCTTGTCCTAATAAAATTAAGTTGCATCATTTTGTCTGACTAGGTGTC
CTTCTATAATATTATGGGGTGGAGGGGGGTGGTATGGAGCAAGGGGCAAGTTGGGAAGACAACCTGTAGG
GCCTGCGGGGTCTATTGGGAACCAAGCTGGAGTGCAGTGGCACAATCTTGGCTCACTGCAATCTCCGCCT
CCTGGGTTCAAGCGATTCTCCTGCCTCAGCCTCCCGAGTTGTTGGGATTCCAGGCATGCATGACCAGGCT
CAGCTAATTTTTGTTTTTTTGGTAGAGACGGGGTTTCACCATATTGGCCAGGCTGGTCTCCAACTCCTAA
TCTCAGGTGATCTACCCACCTTGGCCTCCCAAATTGCTGGGATTACAGGCGTGAACCACTGCTCCCTTCC
CTGTCCTTCTGATTTTGTAGGTAACCACGTGCGGACCGAGCGGCCGCAGGAACCCCTAGTGATGGAGTTG
GCCACTCCCTCTCTGCGCGCTCGCTCGCTCACTGAGGCCGGGCGACCAAAGGTCGCCCGACGCCCGGGCT
TTGCCCGGGCGGCCTCAGTGAGCGAGCGAGCGCGCAGCTGCCTGCAGGGGCGCCTGATGCGGTATTTTCT
CCTTACGCATCTGTGCGGTATTTCACACCGCATA
[95 nt withheld, positions 3955-4049]
T
[46 nt withheld, positions 4051-4096]
C
[141 nt withheld, positions 4098-4238]
CCTTTGACGTTGGAGTCCACGTTCTTT
[37 nt withheld, positions 4266-4302]
ACTCTATCTCGGGCTATTCTTTTGATTTATAAGGGATTTTGCCGATTTCGGTCTATTGGTTAAAAAATGA
GCTGATTTAACAAAAATTTAACGCGAATTTTAACAAAATATTAACGTTTACAATTTTATGGTGCACTCTC
AGTACAATCTGCTCTGATGCCGCATAGTTAAGCCAGCCCCGACACCCGCCAACACCCGCTGACGCGCCCT
GACGGGCTTGTCTGCTCCCGGCATCCGCTTACAGACAAGCTGTGACCGTCTCCGGGAGCTGCATGTGTCA
GAGGTTTTCACCGTCATCACCGAAACGCGCGAGACGAAAGGGCCTCGTGATACGCCTATTTTTATAGGTT
AATGTCATGATAATAATGGTTTCTTAGACGTCAGGTGGCACTTTTCGGGGAAATGTGCGCGGAACCCCTA
TTTGTTTATTTTTCTAAATACATTCAAATATGTATCCGCTCATGAGACAATAACCCTGATAAATGCTTCA
ATAATATTGAAAAAGGAAGAGTATGAGTATTCAACATTTCCGTGTCGCCCTTATTCCCTTTTTTGCGGCA
TTTTGCCTTCCTGTTTTTGCTCACCCAGAAACGCTGGTGAAAGTAAAAGATGCTGAAGATCAGTTGGGTG
CACGAGTGGGTTACATCGAACTGGATCTCAACAGCGGTAAGATCCTTGAGAGTTTTCGCCCCGAAGAACG
TTTTCCAATGATGAGCACTTTTAAAGTTCTGCTATGTGGCGCGGTATTATCCCGTATTGACGCCGGGCAA
GAGCAACTCGGTCGCCGCATACACTATTCTCAGAATGACTTGGTTGAGTACTCACCAGTCACAGAAAAGC
ATCTTACGGATGGCATGACAGTAAGAGAATTATGCAGTGCTGCCATAACCATGAGTGATAACACTGCGGC
CAACTTACTTCTGACAACGATCGGAGGACCGAAGGAGCTAACCGCTTTTTTGCACAACATGGGGGATCAT
GTAACTCGCCTTGATCGTTGGGAACCGGAGCTGAATGAAGCCATACCAAACGACGAGCGTGACACCACGA
TGCCTGTAGCAATGGCAACAACGTTGCGCAAACTATTAACTGGCGAACTACTTACTCTAGCTTCCCGGCA
ACAATTAATAGACTGGATGGAGGCGGATAAAGTTGCAGGACCACTTCTGCGCTCGGCCCTTCCGGCTGGC
TGGTTTATTGCTGATAAATCTGGAGCCGGTGAGCGTGGGTCTCGCGGTATCATTGCAGCACTGGGGCCAG
ATGGTAAGCCCTCCCGTATCGTAGTTATCTACACGACGGGGAGTCAGGCAACTATGGATGAACGAAATAG
ACAGATCGCTGAGATAGGTGCCTCACTGATTAAGCATTGGTAACTGTCAGACCAAGTTTACTCATATATA
CTTTAGATTGATTTAAAACTTCATTTTTAATTTAAAAGGATCTAGGTGAAGATCCTTTTTGATAATCTCA
TGACCAAAATCCCTTAACGTGAGTTTTCGTTCCACTGAGCGTCAGACCCCGTAGAAAAGATCAAAGGATC
TTCTTGAGATCCTTTTTTTCTGCGCGTAATCTGCTGCTTGCAAACAAAAAAACCACCGCTACCAGCGGTG
GTTTGTTTGCCGGATCAAGAGCTACCAACTCTTTTTCCGAAGGTAACTGGCTTCAGCAGAGCGCAGATAC
CAAATACTGTTCTTCTAGTGTAGCCGTAGTTAGGCCACCACTTCAAGAACTCTGTAGCACCGCCTACATA
CCTCGCTCTGCTAATCCTGTTACCAGTGGCTGCTGCCAGTGGCGATAAGTCGTGTCTTACCGGGTTGGAC
TCAAGACGATAGTTACCGGATAAGGCGCAGCGGTCGGGCTGAACGGGGGGTTCGTGCACACAGCCCAGCT
TGGAGCGAACGACCTACACCGAACTGAGATACCTACAGCGTGAGCTATGAGAAAGCGCCACGCTTCCCGA
AGGGAGAAAGGCGGACAGGTATCCGGTAAGCGGCAGGGTCGGAACAGGAGAGCGCACGAGGGAGCTTCCA
GGGGGAAACGCCTGGTATCTTTATAGTCCTGTCGGGTTTCGCCACCTCTGACTTGAGCGTCGATTTTTGT
GATGCTCGTCAGGGGGGCGGAGCCTATGGAAAAACGCCAGCAACGCGGCCTTTTTACGGTTCCTGGCCTT
TTGCTGGCCTTTTGCTCACATGT
Features (pLannotate 1.2.2; 19 found; start..end, strand, type, name):
     12..39      +  repeat_region  AAV2 ITR (fragment): inverted terminal repeat of adeno-associated virus serotype 2 inverted
     68..95      +  repeat_region  AAV2 ITR (fragment): inverted terminal repeat of adeno-associated virus serotype 2 inverted
    672..1388    +  CDS            EGFP: EGFP is a basic (constitutively fluorescent) green fluorescent protein published in 1996, derived from Aequorea victoria. It is reported to be a rapidly-maturing weak dimer with moderate acid sensitivity.
   1389..1433    +  misc_feature   MCS (fragment): multiple cloning site
   1505..2208    +  CDS            mCherry (fragment): monomeric derivative of DsRed fluorescent protein (Shaner et al., 2004) mammalian codon-optimized
   2208..2225    +  misc_feature   MCS (fragment): pBluescript multiple cloning site
   2223..2555    +  CDS            pfo (fragment): TACY_CLOP1 - Also known as pfoA, pfoR. Experimental evidence at protein level: Swiss-Prot protein existence level 1. A cholesterol-dependent toxin that causes cytolysis by forming pores in cholesterol containing host membranes. After binding to target membranes, the protein assembles into a pre-pore complex. A conformation change leads to insertion in the host membrane and formation of an oligomeric pore complex. Cholesterol is required for binding to host cell membranes, membrane insertion and pore formation; cholesterol binding is mediated by a Thr-Leu pair in the C-terminus. Can be reversib
   2558..2582    -  misc_feature   MCS (fragment): pBluescript multiple cloning site
   2603..2622    +  misc_feature   MCS (fragment): pBluescript multiple cloning site
   2622..3210    +  misc_feature   WPRE: woodchuck hepatitis virus posttranscriptional regulatory element
   3242..3718    +  polyA_signal   hGH poly(A) signal: human growth hormone polyadenylation signal
   3758..3898    +  repeat_region  AAV2 ITR: inverted terminal repeat of adeno-associated virus serotype 2 inverted
   3903..3954    -  misc_feature   bom (fragment): basis of mobility region from pBR322
   3973..4428    +  rep_origin     f1 ori (sequence partly withheld): f1 bacteriophage origin of replication; arrow indicates direction of (+) strand synthesis
   4429..4478    -  misc_feature   bom (fragment): basis of mobility region from pBR322
   4580..4615    -  CDS            rop (fragment): Rop protein, which maintains plasmids at low copy number; rop
   4710..4814    +  promoter       AmpR promoter: bla
   4815..5675    +  CDS            AmpR: β-lactamase; bla; confers resistance to ampicillin, carbenicillin, and related antibiotics
   5846..6434    +  rep_origin     ori: high-copy-number ColE1/pMB1/pBR322/pUC origin of replication
