[The description below was written by a language model from this plasmid's Addgene catalogue record and pLannotate feature annotations shown in this document.]
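Description:
pAAV-GfaABC1D-eGFP-2A-mCherry_YDA is an adeno-associated virus transfer plasmid for mammalian expression, built to report cholesterol distribution specifically in astrocytes in vivo. The cassette sits between AAV2 inverted terminal repeats, which allow it to be packaged into recombinant AAV particles. The plasmid is propagated in bacteria through a high-copy ColE1/pUC-type origin with ampicillin resistance (β-lactamase under its own promoter), and the backbone also carries an f1 phage origin.

Expression is driven by the GfaABC1D promoter, a compact GFAP-derived astrocyte promoter that, according to the depositor, replaced the Synapsin promoter of a parental neuronal construct. It is not called out in the feature table, but presumably occupies the unannotated region upstream of EGFP. The open reading frame encodes EGFP, a T2A self-cleaving peptide, and mCherry fused to a C-terminal fragment of perfringolysin O, the cholesterol-dependent cytolysin of Clostridium perfringens whose cholesterol-binding domain 4 serves as the probe. Because the 2A element yields free EGFP and the mCherry-tagged probe from one transcript, the soluble green signal acts as an expression reference, allowing ratiometric readout of the red sensor's membrane localisation. A WPRE and the human growth hormone polyadenylation signal follow to enhance transcript stability and processing.

Several discrepancies should be noted. The depositor states that the full sequence shows the D4H mutations, while only the partial sequence carries the YDA mutations that define this variant. The annotated record is 6,495 nt against a catalogued 6,998 bp, and the 5′ ITR is detected only as short fragments. The insert species is listed as mouse, although the annotated parts derive from fluorescent proteins and a bacterial toxin.
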