Addgene plasmid #194879: pAAV-GfaABC1D-eGFP-2A-mCherry_YDA
Purpose: Ratiometric YDA sensor for in vivo astrocyte-specific cholesterol visualization
Depositing lab: Peter Scheiffele. Depositing organization: University of Basel. Publication: Cell type-specific assessment of cholesterol distribution in models of neurodevelopmental disorders. Czernecki C, Dixit S, Riezman I, Innocenti S, Bornmann C, Pfrieger FW, Riezman H, Scheiffele P. bioRxiv 2022.11.16.516849 10.1101/2022.11.16.516849.
Backbone
  Vector backbone: pAAV
  Backbone size w/o insert (bp): 5090
  Total vector size (bp): 6998
  Vector type: Mammalian Expression, AAV
Growth in bacteria
  Bacterial resistance: Ampicillin, 100 μg/mL
  Growth temperature: 37°C
  Growth strain: NEB Stable
  Copy number: High Copy
Gene/Insert
  Gene/Insert name: GFP-T2A-mCherry-YDA
  Species: M. musculus (mouse)
  Insert size (bp): 1908
  Promoter: GfaABC1D
  Cloning method: Restriction Enzyme; 5′ cloning site MluI (not destroyed); 3′ cloning site AgeI (not destroyed)
  Sequencing primers: 5′ GFP RV; 3′ WPRE RV
Terms and licenses: Academic/Nonprofit Terms; Industry Terms: Not Available to Industry
Depositor comments: GfaABC1D promoter was cloned in to replace Synapsin promoter from pAAV-Syn-GFP-T2A-D4H construct. Complete sequence show the D4H mutations, partial sequence has the YDA mutations. Please visit https://doi.org/10.1101/2022.11.16.516849 for bioRxiv preprint.
How to cite: pAAV-GfaABC1D-eGFP-2A-mCherry_YDA was a gift from Peter Scheiffele (Addgene plasmid # 194879 ; http://n2t.net/addgene:194879 ; RRID:Addgene_194879)
