>Addgene plasmid #194879 | pAAV-GfaABC1D-eGFP-2A-mCherry_YDA | depositor partial sequence | sequence record 378232 | pAAV-GfaABC1D-eGFP-2A-mCherry_YDA sequence 689 bps
CTGACTTGTGGCCGTTTACGTCGCCGTCCAGCTCGACCAGGATGGGCACCACCCCGGTGAACAGCTCCTC
GCCCTTGCTCACCATGGTGGCGACCGGTGAGCTCTCCCCTCACCCATTTTTAACCGGTGAGCTCTCCCCT
CACCCATTTGTGTCCTTGGACTTCTGGGAAGCAGACAGCCCTCCTCTCCCCCCCTGCCACCCACTGTCCA
TGCCTGGGCATCCCCTGATCCCCTTTCCTGGGCACAGGCTGAATAGAGCCTTGTTCTCCACCGCCGGTGG
CGCCACACAGCAAGGGCAGCCCCTAGGGGGCTGTGCTGCTTTTATCCCAAGATGCCAGGCTGTCAGGCTG
GGGTGCAATGCAAGCCCCCTGCTCAATGGGCTTCTCGGAAGGCATTTGAGGGGGGCTGGGGTGCGGCGGG
AAGCAGGCACTGTGCCCACCCCGAACATTGTGTCTGTGCCAAGGTGAGTCATTCACTGGGCATGAAGAGG
AGGCCCTGGGGGGCGGCCAGCCCAATGCTGCCAGGTCTGCTTGCAGACAAGGCCTGGCTGTCTGCCTCCT
CCCCAGCTCACAGAGCCAGCTCAGGCCCCCGAGCCTCTGTCAGAGCAGCGTCCCCTACTCCACACCAGGA
TATGTTAGATCTACGCGTGCGGCCGCAGGAACCCCTAGTGATGGAGTTGGCCACTCCTC
